>Addgene plasmid #109917 | pHH0103_CCNE2_Cyclin | addgene full sequence | sequence record 215062 | Addgene NGS Result
TTGACAATTAATCATCGGCTCGTATAATGTGTGGAATTGTGAGCGGATAACAATTTCACACAGGAAACAG
CCAGTCCGTTTAGGTGTTTTCACGAGCACTTCACCAACAAGGACCATAGATTATGAAAATCGAAGAACAC
CATCACCATCACCATTCCAGCGGTAAGCTTATGTCCCCTATACTAGGTTATTGGAAAATTAAGGGCCTTG
TGCAACCCACTCGACTTCTTTTGGAATATCTTGAAGAAAAATATGAAGAGCATTTGTATGAGCGCGATGA
AGGTGATAAATGGCGAAACAAAAAGTTTGAATTGGGTTTGGAGTTTCCCAATCTTCCTTATTATATTGAT
GGTGATGTTAAATTAACACAGTCTATGGCCATCATACGTTATATAGCTGACAAGCACAACATGTTGGGTG
GTTGTCCAAAAGAGCGTGCAGAGATTTCAATGCTTGAAGGAGCGGTTTTGGATATTAGATACGGTGTTTC
GAGAATTGCATATAGTAAAGACTTTGAAACTCTCAAAGTTGATTTTCTTAGCAAGCTACCTGAAATGCTG
AAAATGTTCGAAGATCGTTTATGTCATAAAACATATTTAAATGGTGATCATGTAACCCATCCTGACTTCA
TGTTGTATGACGCTCTTGATGTTGTTTTATACATGGACCCAATGTGCCTGGATGCGTTCCCAAAATTAGT
TTGTTTTAAAAAACGTATTGAAGCTATCCCACAAATTGATAAGTACTTGAAATCCAGCAAGTATATAGCA
TGGCCTTTGCAGGGCTGGCAAGCCACGTTTGGTGGTGGCGACCATCCTCCAAAATCGGATCTGGAAGTTC
TGTTCCAGGGGCCCCTGTCCAGCGGTCTGGTTCCGCGTGGTTCCGGTACCGCGGCCCAGCCGGCCAGCAA
AGAAGTTTGGCTGAATATGCTGAAAAAAGAAAGCCGCTATGTGCACGATAAACACTTTGAAGTTCTGCAT
AGCGATCTGGAACCGCAGATGCGTAGCATTCTGCTGGATTGGCTGCTGGAAGTTTGTGAAGTTTATACCC
TGCATCGTGAAACCTTTTATCTGGCCCAGGATTTTTTTGATCGTTTTATGCTGACCCAGAAAGATATTAA
CAAGAACATGCTGCAGCTGATTGGTATTACCAGCCTGTTTATTGCAAGCAAACTGGAAGAAATCTATGCA
CCGAAACTGCAAGAATTTGCCTATGTTACCGATGGTGCATGTAGCGAAGAGGATATTCTGCGTATGGAAC
TGATTATTCTGAAAGCCCTGAAATGGGAACTGTGTCCGGTTACCATTATTAGCTGGCTGAACCTGTTTCT
GCAGGTTGATGCACTGAAAGATGCTCCGAAAGTGCTGCTGCCGCAGTATAGCCAAGAAACATTTATTCAG
ATTGCACAACTGCTGGACCTGTGTATTCTGGCAATTGATAGCCTGGAATTTCAGTATCGTATTCTGACCG
CAGCAGCCCTGTGTCACTTTACCAGCATTGAAGTTGTTAAAAAAGCAAGCGGTCTGGAATGGGATAGCAT
TAGCGAATGTGTTGATTGGATGGTGCCGTTTGTTAATGTTGTGAAAAGCACCTCACCGGTCAAACTGAAA
ACCTTTAAAAAGATCCCGATGGAAGATCGCCATAACATTCAGACCCATACCAATTACCTGGCCATGTTAG
AAGAAGCGGCCGCATA
[142 nt withheld, positions 1697-1838]
C
[98 nt withheld, positions 1840-1937]
AGTTTGTACTGGTGACGAAACTCAGTGTCTAGCTAGAGTGGC
[149 nt withheld, positions 1980-2128]
T
[41 nt withheld, positions 2130-2170]
T
[62 nt withheld, positions 2172-2233]
A
[35 nt withheld, positions 2235-2269]
CCTCCCTCAATCGGTTGAATGTCGCCCTTTTGTCTTTGGCGCTGGTAAACCATATGAA
[86 nt withheld, positions 2328-2413]
T
[54 nt withheld, positions 2415-2468]
CTAGCGCCGCCCTATACCTTGTCTGCCTCCCCGCGTTGCGTCGCGGTGCATGGAGCCGGGCCACCTCGAC
CTGAATGGAAGCCGGCGGCACCTCGCTAACGGATTCACCACTCCAAGAATTGGAGCCAATCAATTCTTGC
GGAGAACTGTGAATGCGCAAACCAACCCTTGGCAGAACATATCCATCGCGTCCGCCATCTCCAGCAGCCG
CACGCGGCGCATCTCGGGCAGCGTTGGGTCCTGGCCACGGGTGCGCATGATCGTGCTCCTGTCGTTGAGG
ACCCGGCTAGGCTGGCGGGGTTGCCTTACTGGTTAGCAGAATGAATCACCGATACGCGAGCGAACGTGAA
GCGACTGCTGCTGCAAAACGTCTGCGACCTGAGCAACAACATGAATGGTCTTCGGTTTCCGTGTTTCGTA
AAGTCTGGAAACGCGGAAGTCAGCGCCCTGCACCATTATGTTCCGGATCTGCATCGCAGGATGCTGCTGG
CTACCCTGTGGAACACCTACATCTGTATTAACGAAGCGCTGGCATTGACCCTGAGTGATTTTTCTCTGGT
CCCGCCGCATCCATACCGCCAGTTGTTTACCCTCACAACGTTCCAGTAACCGGGCATGTTCATCATCAGT
AACCCGTATCGTGAGCATCCTCTCTCGTTTCATCGGTATCATTACCCCCATGAACAGAAATCCCCCTTAC
ACGGAGGCATCAGTGACCAAACAGGAAAAAACCGCCCTTAACATGGCCCGCTTTATCAGAAGCCAGACAT
TAACGCTTCTGGAGAAACTCAACGAGCTGGACGCGGATGAACAGGCAGACATCTGTGAATCGCTTCACGA
CCACGCTGATGAGCTTTACCGCAGGATCCGCGAAATTGTAAGCGTTAATATTTTGTTAAAATTCGCGTTA
AATTTTTGTTAAATCAGCTCATTTTTTAACCAATAGGCCGAAATCGGCAAAATCCCTTATAAATCAAAAG
AATAGACCGAGATAGGGT
[37 nt withheld, positions 3467-3503]
AAAGAACGTGGACTCCAACGTCAAAGG
[49 nt withheld, positions 3531-3579]
T
[91 nt withheld, positions 3581-3671]
G
[124 nt withheld, positions 3673-3796]
CGCGGATCCTGCCTCGCGCGTTTCGGTGATGACGGTGAAAACCTCTGACACATGCAGCTCCCGGAGACGG
TCACAGCTTGTCTGTAAGCGGATGCCGGGAGCAGACAAGCCCGTCAGGGCGCGTCAGCGGGTGTTGGCGG
GTGTCGGGGCGCAGCCATGACCCAGTCACGTAGCGATAGCGGAGTGTATACTGGCTTAACTATGCGGCAT
CAGAGCAGATTGTACTGAGAGTGCACCATATGCGGTGTGAAATACCGCACAGATGCGTAAGGAGAAAATA
CCGCATCAGGCGCTCTTCCGCTTCCTCGCTCACTGACTCGCTGCGCTCGGTCGTTCGGCTGCGGCGAGCG
GTATCAGCTCACTCAAAGGCGGTAATACGGTTATCCACAGAATCAGGGGATAACGCAGGAAAGAACATGT
GAGCAAAAGGCCAGCAAAAGGCCAGGAACCGTAAAAAGGCCGCGTTGCTGGCGTTTTTCCATAGGCTCCG
CCCCCCTGACGAGCATCACAAAAATCGACGCTCAAGTCAGAGGTGGCGAAACCCGACAGGACTATAAAGA
TACCAGGGTTTCCCCCTGGAAGCTCCCTCGTGCGCTCTCCTGTTCCGACCCTGCCGCTTACCGGATACCT
GTCCGCCTTTCTCCCTTCGGGAAGCGTGGCGCTTTCTCATAGCTCACGCTGTAGGTATCTCAGTTCGGTG
TAGGTCGTTCGCTCCAAGCTGGGCTGTGTGCACGAACCCCCCGTTCAGCCCGACCGCTGCGCCTTATCCG
GTAACTATCGTCTTGAGTCCAACCCGGTAAGACACGACTTATCGCCACTGGCAGCAGCCACTGGTAACAG
GATTAGCAGAGCGAGGTATGTAGGCGGTGCTACAGAGTTCTTGAAGTGGTGGCCTAACTACGGCTACACT
AGAAGGACAGTATTTGGTATCTGCGCTCTGCTGAAGCCAGTTACCTTCGGAAAAAGAGTTGGTAGCTCTT
GATCCGGCAAACAAACCACCGCTGGTAGCGGTGGTTTTTTTGTTTGCAAGCAGCAGATTACGCGCAGAAA
AAAAGGATCTCAAGAAGATCCTTTGATCTTTTCTACGGGGTCTGACGCTCAGTGGAACGAAAACTCACGT
TAAGGGATTTTGGTCATGAGATTATCAAAAAGGATCTTCACCTAGATCCTTTTAAATTAAAAATGAAGTT
TTAAATCAATCTAAAGTATATATGAGTAAACTTGGTCTGACAGTTACCAATGCTTAATCAGTGAGGCACC
TATCTCAGCGATCTGTCTATTTCGTTCATCCATAGTTGCCTGACTCCCCGTCGTGTAGATAACTACGATA
CGGGAGGGCTTACCATCTGGCCCCAGTGCTGCAATGATACCGCGAGACCCACGCTCACCGGCTCCAGATT
TATCAGCAATAAACCAGCCAGCCGGAAGGGCCGAGCGCAGAAGTGGTCCTGCAACTTTATCCGCCTCCAT
CCAGTCTATTAATTGTTGCCGGGAAGCTAGAGTAAGTAGTTCGCCAGTTAATAGTTTGCGCAACGTTGTT
GCCATTGCTGCAGGCATCGTGGTGTCACGCTCGTCGTTTGGTATGGCTTCATTCAGCTCCGGTTCCCAAC
GATCAAGGCGAGTTACATGATCCCCCATGTTGTGCAAAAAAGCGGTTAGCTCCTTCGGTCCTCCGATCGT
TGTCAGAAGTAAGTTGGCCGCAGTGTTATCACTCATGGTTATGGCAGCACTGCATAATTCTCTTACTGTC
ATGCCATCCGTAAGATGCTTTTCTGTGACTGGTGAGTACTCAACCAAGTCATTCTGAGAATAGTGTATGC
GGCGACCGAGTTGCTCTTGCCCGGCGTCAACACGGGATAATACCGCGCCACATAGCAGAACTTTAAAAGT
GCTCATCATTGGAAAACGTTCTTCGGGGCGAAAACTCTCAAGGATCTTACCGCTGTTGAGATCCAGTTCG
ATGTAACCCACTCGTGCACCCAACTGATCTTCAGCATCTTTTACTTTCACCAGCGTTTCTGGGTGAGCAA
AAACAGGAAGGCAAAATGCCGCAAAAAAGGGAATAAGGGCGACACGGAAATGTTGAATACTCATACTCTT
CCTTTTTCAATATTATTGAAGCATTTATCAGGGTTATTGTCTCATGAGCGGATACATATTTGAATGTATT
TAGAAAAATAAACAAATAGGGGTTCCGCGCACATTTCCCCGAAAAGTGCCACCTGACGTCTAAGAAACCA
TTATTATCATGACATTAACCTATAAAAATAGGCGTATCACGAGGCCCTTTCGTCTTCAAGAATTCCCGAC
ACCATCGAATGGTGCAAAACCTTTCGCGGTATGGCATGATAGCGCCCGGAAGAGAGTCAATTCAGGGTGG
TGAATGTGAAACCAGTAACGTTATACGATGTCGCAGAGTATGCCGGTGTCTCTTATCAGACCGTTTCCCG
CGTGGTGAACCAGGCCAGCCACGTTTCTGCGAAAACGCGGGAAAAAGTGGAAGCGGCGATGGCGGAGCTG
AATTACATTCCCAACCGCGTGGCACAACAACTGGCGGGCAAACAGTCGTTGCTGATTGGCGTTGCCACCT
CCAGTCTGGCCCTGCACGCGCCGTCGCAAATTGTCGCGGCGATTAAATCTCGCGCCGATCAACTGGGTGC
CAGCGTGGTGGTGTCGATGGTAGAACGAAGCGGCGTCGAAGCCTGTAAAGCGGCGGTGCACAATCTTCTC
GCGCAACGCGTCAGTGGGCTGATCATTAACTATCCGCTGGATGACCAGGATGCCATTGCTGTGGAAGCTG
CCTGCACTAATGTTCCGGCGTTATTTCTTGATGTCTCTGACCAGACACCCATCAACAGTATTATTTTCTC
CCATGAAGACGGTACGCGACTGGGCGTGGAGCATCTGGTCGCATTGGGTCACCAGCAAATCGCGCTGTTA
GCGGGCCCATTAAGTTCTGTCTCGGCGCGTCTGCGTCTGGCTGGCTGGCATAAATATCTCACTCGCAATC
AAATTCAGCCGATAGCGGAACGGGAAGGCGACTGGAGTGCCATGTCCGGTTTTCAACAAACCATGCAAAT
GCTGAATGAGGGCATCGTTCCCACTGCGATGCTGGTTGCCAACGATCAGATGGCGCTGGGCGCAATGCGC
GCCATTACCGAGTCCGGGCTGCGCGTTGGTGCGGATATCTCGGTAGTGGGATACGACGATACCGAAGACA
GCTCATGTTATATCCCGCCGTTAACCACCATCAAACAGGATTTTCGCCTGCTGGGGCAAACCAGCGTGGA
CCGCTTGCTGCAACTCTCTCAGGGCCAGGCGGTGAAGGGCAATCAGCTGTTGCCCGTCTCACTGGTGAAA
AGAAAAACCACCCTGGCGCCCAATACGCAAACCGCCTCTCCCCGCGCGTTGGCCGATTCATTAATGCAGC
TGGCACGACAGGTTTCCCGACTGGAAAGCGGGCAGTGAGCGCAACGCAATTAATGTAAGTTAGCTCACTC
ATTAGGCACAATTCTCATGTTTGACAGCTTATCATCGACTGCACGGTGCACCAATGCTTCTGGCGTCAGG
CAGCCATCGGAAGCTGTGGTATGGCTGTGCAGGTCGTAAATCACTGCATAATTCGTGTCGCTCAAGGCGC
ACTCCCGTTCTGGATAATGTTTTTTGCGCCGACATCATAACGGTTCTGGCAAATATTCTGAAATGAGCTG
Features (pLannotate 1.2.2; 21 found; start..end, strand, type, name):
      1..29      +  promoter       tac promoter: strong E. coli promoter; hybrid between the trp and lac UV5 promoters
     37..53      +  protein_bind   lac operator: The lac repressor binds to the lac operator to inhibit transcription in E. coli. This inhibition can be relieved by adding lactose or isopropyl-β-D-thiogalactopyranoside (IPTG). lac repressor encoded by lacI
    138..155     +  CDS            6xHis: 6xHis affinity tag
    171..824     +  CDS            GST26_SCHJA: Experimental evidence at protein level: Swiss-Prot protein existence level 1. GST isoenzymes appear to play a central role in the parasite detoxification system. Other functions are also suspected including a role in increasing the solubility of haematin in the parasite gut. From Schistosoma japonicum (Blood fluke).
    906..1685    +  CDS            CCNE2 (fragment): CCNE2_HUMAN - Experimental evidence at protein level: Swiss-Prot protein existence level 1. Essential for the control of the cell cycle at the late G1 and early S phase. From Homo sapiens (Human).
   1701..1748    +  terminator     fd terminator (sequence withheld): central terminator from bacteriophage fd (Otsuka and Kunisawa, 1982)
   1753..1965    +  CDS            M13 gene III (fragment) (sequence partly withheld): pIII; III; minor coat protein
   1980..2450    +  CDS            M13 gene III (fragment) (sequence partly withheld): pIII; III; minor coat protein
   2472..2542    +  CDS            TcR (fragment): tetracycline efflux protein; tet; confers resistance to tetracycline
   2784..3164    -  CDS            YPB1_ECOLX: Protein predicted: Swiss-Prot protein existence level 4. From Escherichia coli.
   3181..3332    +  CDS            rop (fragment): Rop protein, which maintains plasmids at low copy number; rop
   3368..3796    -  rep_origin     f1 ori (sequence partly withheld): f1 bacteriophage origin of replication; arrow indicates direction of (+) strand synthesis
   3805..3844    +  CDS            rop (fragment): Rop protein, which maintains plasmids at low copy number; rop
   3946..4086    +  misc_feature   bom: basis of mobility region from pBR322
   4272..4859    -  rep_origin     ori: high-copy-number ColE1/pMB1/pBR322/pUC origin of replication
   5030..5890    -  CDS            AmpR: β-lactamase; bla; confers resistance to ampicillin, carbenicillin, and related antibiotics
   5891..5995    -  promoter       AmpR promoter: bla
   6104..6181    +  promoter       lacIq promoter: lacI (mutant); In the lacIq allele, a single base change in the promoter boosts expression of the lacI gene about 10-fold.
   6182..7264    +  CDS            lacI: lac repressor; lacI; The lac repressor binds to the lac operator to inhibit transcription in E. coli. This inhibition can be relieved by adding lactose or isopropyl-β-D-thiogalactopyranoside (IPTG).
   7277..7298    +  protein_bind   CAP binding site: CAP binding activates transcription in the presence of cAMP. E. coli catabolite activator protein
   7317..7334    +  promoter       tet promoter (fragment): E. coli promoter for tetracycline efflux protein gene
