[The description below was written by a language model from this plasmid's Addgene catalogue record and pLannotate feature annotations shown in this document.]
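Description:
pHH0103_CCNE2_Cyclin is a bacterial expression plasmid of about 7.5 kb, built on the pHH0103 backbone, for producing and purifying the cyclin domain of human cyclin E2 (CCNE2) in E. coli. It replicates from a ColE1/pBR322-type origin with the pBR322 bom region. The catalogue lists it as low copy, although the rop gene appears only as fragments interrupted by an f1 phage origin. Selection is by ampicillin through the β-lactamase gene and its native promoter.

Expression is driven by the IPTG-inducible tac promoter with a downstream lac operator, kept repressed by a plasmid-borne lacI gene under the stronger lacIq promoter, so tight control does not depend on the host strain. The open reading frame begins with a 6xHis tag followed by Schistosoma japonicum glutathione S-transferase, and then a fragment of CCNE2 of roughly 780 bp, cloned between SfiI and NotI sites. The resulting His-GST fusion offers two affinity purification routes, and GST commonly aids solubility. A bacteriophage fd terminator lies just downstream of the insert.

Beyond the terminator sit two fragments of M13 gene III, which together with the f1 origin suggest that the backbone descends from a phagemid display vector; these appear to be remnants rather than part of the expressed fusion. Short tetracycline resistance gene and promoter fragments are likewise nonfunctional pBR322 leftovers. The associated work is a large-scale survey of high-affinity ligands for peptide recognition modules, consistent with the purified domain serving as a target in peptide-binding studies, although the record itself states only expression and purification.
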