Addgene plasmid #109917: pHH0103_CCNE2_Cyclin
Purpose: Protein expression and purification of CCNE2_Cyclin
Depositing lab: Sachdev Sidhu. Depositing organization: University of Toronto. Publication: Large-scale survey and database of high affinity ligands for peptide recognition modules. Teyra J, Kelil A, Jain S, Helmy M, Jajodia R, Hooda Y, Gu J, D'Cruz AA, Nicholson SE, Min J, Sudol M, Kim PM, Bader GD, Sidhu SS. Mol Syst Biol. 2020 Dec;16(12):e9310. doi: 10.15252/msb.20199310. PubMed 33438817.
Backbone
  Vector backbone: pHH0103
  Vector type: Bacterial Expression
Growth in bacteria
  Bacterial resistance: Ampicillin, 100 μg/mL
  Growth temperature: 37°C
  Growth strain: DH5alpha
  Copy number: Low Copy
Gene/Insert
  Gene/Insert name: CCNE2_Cyclin
  Species: H. sapiens (human)
  Cloning method: Restriction Enzyme; 5′ cloning site Sfi1 (unknown if destroyed); 3′ cloning site Not1 (unknown if destroyed)
Terms and licenses: Academic/Nonprofit Terms; Industry Terms: Not Available to Industry
How to cite: pHH0103_CCNE2_Cyclin was a gift from Sachdev Sidhu (Addgene plasmid # 109917 ; http://n2t.net/addgene:109917 ; RRID:Addgene_109917)
